>Addgene plasmid #83396 | His8:MBP-tev-Arg-eΔK-Flv | addgene full sequence | sequence record 175052 | Addgene NGS Result
TCCCGCAGATGTCCGCTTTCTGGTATGCCGTGCGTACTGCGGTGATCAACGCCGCCAGCGGTCGTCAGAC
TGTCGATGAAGCCCTGAAAGACGCGCAGACTAATTCGAGCTCGAACAACAACAACAATAACAATAACAAC
AACCTCGGGATCGACGAAAACCTGTACCTCACAAGTTTGTACAAAAAAGCAGGCTTAGAGAATCTTTATT
TTCAGAGACACGGATCTGGAGCTTGGCTGTTGCCCGTCTCACTGGTGAGAAGAAGAACCACCCTGGCGCC
CAATACGCAAACCGCCTCTCCCCGCGCGTTGGCCGATTCATTAATGCAGGGAATGGGATCCTACCCATAC
GATGTTCCTGACTATGCGGGCTATCCCTATGACGTCCCGGACTATGCAGGATCCTATCCATACGACGTTC
CAGATTACGCTGGTGCTGCAGATATCACTCTTATCAGCGGCAGCACCCTCGGCGGTGCCGAATATGTAGC
AGAACACCTGGCTGAAAAGCTGGAAGAGGCGGGTTTTACCACCGAAACGCTGCACGGTCCGCTGTTGGAA
GATTTATCTGCCTCGGGGATCTGGCTGATTATCAGCTCCACCCACGGTGCCGGAGATATTCCGGACAACC
TTTCTCCTTTCTATGAAGCATTGCAGGAACAGAAGCCCGATCTTTCTGCGGTCCGCTTTGGCGCAATCGG
TATTGGTAGTCGTGAATATGACACCTTTTGTGGGGCTATCGATAAACTCGAGGCAGAACTCAAAGATTCC
GGTGCAAAACAGACAGGCGAAACACTGAAGATCAACATTCTTGATCACGACATTCCGGAAGATCCGGCAG
AAGAATGGCTGGGATCGTGGATTAATTTACTCAAATAATGATACCCAGCTTTCTTGTACAAAGTGGTGAT
GGCGCGCCTGTAGGACGTCGACGGTACCATCGATACGCGTTCGAAGCTTAATTAGCTGAGCTTGGACTCC
TGTTGATAGATCCAGTAATGACCTCAGAACTCCATCTGGATTTGTTCAGAACGCTCGGTTGCCGCCGGGC
GTTTTTTATTGGTGAGAATCCAAGCTAGCTTGGCGAGATTTTCAGGAGCTAAGGAAGCTAAAATGGAGAA
AAAAATCACTGGATATACCACCGTTGATATATCCCAATGGCATCGTAAAGAACATTTTGAGGCATTTCAG
TCAGTTGCTCAATGTACCTATAACCAGACCGTTCAGCTGGATATTACGGCCTTTTTAAAGACCGTAAAGA
AAAATAAGCACAAGTTTTATCCGGCCTTTATTCACATTCTTGCCCGCCTGATGAATGCTCATCCGGAATT
TCGTATGGCAATGAAAGACGGTGAGCTGGTGATATGGGATAGTGTTCACCCTTGTTACACCGTTTTCCAT
GAGCAAACTGAAACGTTTTCATCGCTCTGGAGTGAATACCACGACGATTTCCGGCAGTTTCTACACATAT
ATTCGCAAGATGTGGCGTGTTACGGTGAAAACCTGGCCTATTTCCCTAAAGGGTTTATTGAGAATATGTT
TTTCGTCTCAGCCAATCCCTGGGTGAGTTTCACCAGTTTTGATTTAAACGTGGCCAATATGGACAACTTC
TTCGCCCCCGTTTTCACCATGGGCAAATATTATACGCAAGGCGACAAGGTGCTGATGCCGCTGGCGATTC
AGGTTCATCATGCCGTTTGTGATGGCTTCCATGTCGGCAGAATGCTTAATGAATTACAACAGTACTGCGA
TGAGTGGCAGGGCGGGGCGTAATTTTTTTAAGGCAGTTATTGGTGCCCTTAAACGCCTGGGGTAATGACT
CTCTAGCTTGAGGCATCAAATAAAACGAAAGGCTCAGTCGAAAGACTGGGCCTTTCGTTTTATCTGTTGT
TTGTCGGTGAACGCTCTCCTGAGTAGGACAAATCCGCCCTCTAGATTACGTGCAGTCGATGATAAGCTGT
CAAACATGAGAATTGTGCCTAATGAGTGAGCTAACTTACATTAATTGCGTTGCGCTCACTGCCCGCTTTC
CAGTCGGGAAACCTGTCGTGCCAGCTGCATTAATGAATCGGCCAACGCGCGGGGAGAGGCGGTTTGCGTA
TTGGGCGCCAGGGTGGTTTTTCTTTTCACCAGTGAGACGGGCAACAGCTGATTGCCCTTCACCGCCTGGC
CCTGAGAGAGTTGCAGCAAGCGGTCCACGCTGGTTTGCCCCAGCAGGCGAAAATCCTGTTTGATGGTGGT
TAACGGCGGGATATAACATGAGCTGTCTTCGGTATCGTCGTATCCCACTACCGAGATATCCGCACCAACG
CGCAGCCCGGACTCGGTAATGGCGCGCATTGCGCCCAGCGCCATCTGATCGTTGGCAACCAGCATCGCAG
TGGGAACGATGCCCTCATTCAGCATTTGCATGGTTTGTTGAAAACCGGACATGGCACTCCAGTCGCCTTC
CCGTTCCGCTATCGGCTGAATTTGATTGCGAGTGAGATATTTATGCCAGCCAGCCAGACGCAGACGCGCC
GAGACAGAACTTAATGGGCCCGCTAACAGCGCGATTTGCTGGTGACCCAATGCGACCAGATGCTCCACGC
CCAGTCGCGTACCGTCTTCATGGGAGAAAATAATACTGTTGATGGGTGTCTGGTCAGAGACATCAAGAAA
TAACGCCGGAACATTAGTGCAGGCAGCTTCCACAGCAATGGCATCCTGGTCATCCAGCGGATAGTTAATG
ATCAGCCCACTGACGCGTTGCGCGAGAAGATTGTGCACCGCCGCTTTACAGGCTTCGACGCCGCTTCGTT
CTACCATCGACACCACCACGCTGGCACCCAGTTGATCGGCGCGAGATTTAATCGCCGCGACAATTTGCGA
CGGCGCGTGCAGGGCCAGACTGGAGGTGGCAACGCCAATCAGCAACGACTGTTTGCCCGCCAGTTGTTGT
GCCACGCGGTTGGGAATGTAATTCAGCTCCGCCATCGCCGCTTCCACTTTTTCCCGCGTTTTCGCAGAAA
CGTGGCTGGCCTGGTTCACCACGCGGGAAACGGTCTGATAAGAGACACCGGCATACTCTGCGACATCGTA
TAACGTTACTGGTTTCACATTCACCACCCTGAATTGACTCTCTTCCGGGCGCTATCATGCCATACCGCGA
AAGGTTTTGCACCATTCGATGGTGTCGGAATTTCGGGCAGCGTTGGGTCCTGGCCACGGGTGCGCATGAT
CTAGAGCTGCCTCGCGCGTTTCGGTGATGACGGTGAAAACCTCTGACACATGCAGCTCCCGGAGACGGTC
ACAGCTTGTCTGTAAGCGGATGCCGGGAGCAGACAAGCCCGTCAGGGCGCGTCAGCGGGTGTTGGCGGGT
GTCGGGGCGCAGCCATGACCCAGTCACGTAGCGATAGCGGAGTGTATACTGGCTTAACTATGCGGCATCA
GAGCAGATTGTACTGAGAGTGCACCATATGCGGTGTGAAATACCGCACAGATGCGTAAGGAGAAAATACC
GCATCAGGCGCTCTTCCGCTTCCTCGCTCACTGACTCGCTGCGCTCGGTCGTTCGGCTGCGGCGAGCGGT
ATCAGCTCACTCAAAGGCGGTAATACGGTTATCCACAGAATCAGGGGATAACGCAGGAAAGAACATGTGA
GCAAAAGGCCAGCAAAAGGCCAGGAACCGTAAAAAGGCCGCGTTGCTGGCGTTTTTCCATAGGCTCCGCC
CCCCTGACGAGCATCACAAAAATCGACGCTCAAGTCAGAGGTGGCGAAACCCGACAGGACTATAAAGATA
CCAGGCGTTTCCCCCTGGAAGCTCCCTCGTGCGCTCTCCTGTTCCGACCCTGCCGCTTACCGGATACCTG
TCCGCCTTTCTCCCTTCGGGAAGCGTGGCGCTTTCTCATAGCTCACGCTGTAGGTATCTCAGTTCGGTGT
AGGTCGTTCGCTCCAAGCTGGGCTGTGTGCACGAACCCCCCGTTCAGCCCGACCGCTGCGCCTTATCCGG
TAACTATCGTCTTGAGTCCAACCCGGTAAGACACGACTTATCGCCACTGGCAGCAGCCACTGGTAACAGG
ATTAGCAGAGCGAGGTATGTAGGCGGTGCTACAGAGTTCTTGAAGTGGTGGCCTAACTACGGCTACACTA
GAAGGACAGTATTTGGTATCTGCGCTCTGCTGAAGCCAGTTACCTTCGGAAAAAGAGTTGGTAGCTCTTG
ATCCGGCAAACAAACCACCGCTGGTAGCGGTGGTTTTTTTGTTTGCAAGCAGCAGATTACGCGCAGAAAA
AAAGGATCTCAAGAAGATCCTTTGATCTTTTCTACGGGGTCTGACGCTCAGTGGAACGAAAACTCACGTT
AAGGGATTTTGGTCATGAGATTATCAAAAAGGATCTTCACCTAGATCCTTTTAAATTAAAAATGAAGTTT
TAAATCAATCTAAAGTATATATGAGTAAACTTGGTCTGACAGTTACCAATGCTTAATCAGTGAGGCACCT
ATCTCAGCGATCTGTCTATTTCGTTCATCCATAGTTGCCTGACTCCCCGTCGTGTAGATAACTACGATAC
GGGAGGGCTTACCATCTGGCCCCAGTGCTGCAATGATACCGCGAGACCCACGCTCACCGGCTCCAGATTT
ATCAGCAATAAACCAGCCAGCCGGAAGGGCCGAGCGCAGAAGTGGTCCTGCAACTTTATCCGCCTCCATC
CAGTCTATTAATTGTTGCCGGGAAGCTAGAGTAAGTAGTTCGCCAGTTAATAGTTTGCGCAACGTTGTTG
CCATTGCTACAGGCATCGTGGTGTCACGCTCGTCGTTTGGTATGGCTTCATTCAGCTCCGGTTCCCAACG
ATCAAGGCGAGTTACATGATCCCCCATGTTGTGCAAAAAAGCGGTTAGCTCCTTCGGTCCTCCGATCGTT
GTCAGAAGTAAGTTGGCCGCAGTGTTATCACTCATGGTTATGGCAGCACTGCATAATTCTCTTACTGTCA
TGCCATCCGTAAGATGCTTTTCTGTGACTGGTGAGTACTCAACCAAGTCATTCTGAGAATAGTGTATGCG
GCGACCGAGTTGCTCTTGCCCGGCGTCAATACGGGATAATACCGCGCCACATAGCAGAACTTTAAAAGTG
CTCATCATTGGAAAACGTTCTTCGGGGCGAAAACTCTCAAGGATCTTACCGCTGTTGAGATCCAGTTCGA
TGTAACCCACTCGTGCACCCAACTGATCTTCAGCATCTTTTACTTTCACCAGCGTTTCTGGGTGAGCAAA
AACAGGAAGGCAAAATGCCGCAAAAAAGGGAATAAGGGCGACACGGAAATGTTGAATACTCATACTCTTC
CTTTTTCAATATTATTGAAGCATTTATCAGGGTTATTGTCTCATGAGCGGATACATATTTGAATGTATTT
AGAAAAATAAACAAATAGGGGTTCCGCGCACATTTCCCCGAAAAGTGCCACCTGACGTCTAAGAAACCAT
TATTATCATGACATTAACCTATAAAAATAGGCGTATCACGAGGCCCTTTCGTCTTCACCTCGAGAAATCA
TAAAAAATTTATTTGCTTTGTGAGCGGATAACAATTATAATAGATTCAATTGTGAGCGGATAACAATTTC
ACACAGAATTCATTAAAGAGGAGAAATTAACCATGGGACATCACCATCATCACCATCACCATTCAAAAAT
CGAAGAAGGTAAACTGGTAATCTGGATTAACGGCGATAAAGGCTATAACGGTCTCGCTGAAGTCGGTAAG
AAATTCGAGAAAGATACCGGAATTAAAGTCACCGTTGAGCATCCGGATAAACTGGAAGAGAAATTCCCAC
AGGTTGCGGCAACTGGCGATGGCCCTGACATTATCTTCTGGGCACACGACCGCTTTGGTGGCTACGCTCA
ATCTGGCCTGTTGGCTGAAATCACCCCGGACAAAGCGTTCCAGGACAAGCTGTATCCGTTTACCTGGGAT
GCCGTACGTTACAACGGCAAGCTGATTGCTTACCCGATCGCTGTTGAAGCGTTATCGCTGATTTATAACA
AAGATCTGCTGCCGAACCCGCCAAAAACCTGGGAAGAGATCCCGGCGCTGGATAAAGAACTGAAAGCGAA
AGGTAAGAGCGCGCTGATGTTCAACCTGCAAGAACCGTACTTCACCTGGCCGCTGATTGCTGCTGACGGG
GGTTATGCGTTCAAGTATGAAAACGGCAAGTACGACATTAAAGACGTGGGCGTGGATAACGCTGGCGCGA
AAGCGGGTCTGACCTTCCTGGTTGACCTGATTAAAAACAAACACATGAATGCAGACACCGATTACTCCAT
CGCAGAAGCTGCCTTTAATAAAGGCGAAACAGCGATGACCATCAACGGCCCGTGGGCATGGTCCAACATC
GACACCAGCAAAGTGAATTATGGTGTAACGGTACTGCCGACCTTCAAGGGTCAACCATCCAAACCGTTCG
TTGGCGTGCTGAGCGCAGGTATTAACGCCGCCAGTCCGAACAAAGAGCTGGCAAAAGAGTTCCTCGAAAA
CTATCTGCTGACTGATGAAGGTCTGGAAGCGGTTAATAAAGACAAACCGCTGGGTGCCGTAGCGCTGAAG
TCTTACGAGGAAGAGTTGGCGAAAGATCCACGTATTGCCGCCACTATGGAAAACGCCCAGAAAGGTGAAA
TCATGCCGAACA
Features (pLannotate 1.2.2; 22 found; start..end, strand, type, name):
    171..195     +  protein_bind   attB1: mutant version of attB; recombination site for the Gateway® BP reaction BP Clonase™
    198..215     +  CDS            capTEV™ (fragment): composite tag for in vivo biotinylation, TEV protease cleavage, and 6xHis tagging
    236..329     +  CDS            lacI (fragment): lac repressor; lacI; The lac repressor binds to the lac operator to inhibit transcription in E. coli. This inhibition can be relieved by adding lactose or isopropyl-β-D-thiogalactopyranoside (IPTG).
    342..431     +  CDS            3xHA: three tandem HA epitope tags
    438..875     +  CDS            mioC: MIOC_ECOLI - Also known as yieB. Experimental evidence at protein level: Swiss-Prot protein existence level 1. Probable electron transporter required for biotin synthase activity. From Escherichia coli (strain K12).
    883..907     -  protein_bind   attB2: mutant version of attB; recombination site for the Gateway® BP reaction BP Clonase™
    975..1069    +  terminator     lambda t0 terminator: transcription terminator from phage lambda
   1084..1112    +  promoter       cat promoter (fragment): promoter of the E. coli cat gene encoding chloramphenicol acetyltransferase
   1113..1769    +  CDS            cat: CAT_ECOLX - Experimental evidence at protein level: Swiss-Prot protein existence level 1. This enzyme is an effector of chloramphenicol resistance in bacteria. From Escherichia coli. This protein is used as a marker in many commonly used cloning vectors, such as pACYC184.
   1837..1923    +  terminator     rrnB T1 terminator: Escherichia coli rrnB; transcription terminator T1 from the E. coli rrnB gene
   1946..1963    -  promoter       tet promoter (fragment): E. coli promoter for tetracycline efflux protein gene
   1982..2003    -  protein_bind   CAP binding site: CAP binding activates transcription in the presence of cAMP. E. coli catabolite activator protein
   2016..3098    -  CDS            lacI: lac repressor; lacI; The lac repressor binds to the lac operator to inhibit transcription in E. coli. This inhibition can be relieved by adding lactose or isopropyl-β-D-thiogalactopyranoside (IPTG).
   3099..3176    -  promoter       lacIq promoter: lacI (mutant); In the lacIq allele, a single base change in the promoter boosts expression of the lacI gene about 10-fold.
   3225..3266    +  CDS            rop (fragment): Rop protein, which maintains plasmids at low copy number; rop
   3368..3508    +  misc_feature   bom: basis of mobility region from pBR322
   3694..4282    -  rep_origin     ori: high-copy-number ColE1/pMB1/pBR322/pUC origin of replication
   4453..5313    -  CDS            AmpR: β-lactamase; bla; confers resistance to ampicillin, carbenicillin, and related antibiotics
   5314..5418    -  promoter       AmpR promoter: bla
   5528..5572    +  promoter       T5 promoter: bacteriophage T5 promoter for E. coli RNA polymerase, with embedded lac operator
   5580..5596    +  protein_bind   lac operator: The lac repressor binds to the lac operator to inhibit transcription in E. coli. This inhibition can be relieved by adding lactose or isopropyl-β-D-thiogalactopyranoside (IPTG). lac repressor encoded by lacI
   5666..101     +  CDS            MBP (across the origin): maltose binding protein from E. coli; malE (mutated); This version of the gene does not encode a signal sequence, so MBP will remain in the cytosol.
