[The description below was written by a language model from this plasmid's Addgene catalogue record and pLannotate feature annotations shown in this document.]
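Description:
His8:MBP-tev-Arg-eΔK-Flv is a bacterial expression plasmid built on the pVP16 backbone and assembled by Gateway cloning, intended for production of a recombinant fusion protein in E. coli (BL21 is the listed strain). It replicates from a high-copy ColE1/pMB1-type origin, with a pBR322 bom region and only a remnant of rop, and is selected with ampicillin through the β-lactamase gene. The annotation also finds a cat (chloramphenicol acetyltransferase) coding sequence with a partial promoter downstream of the expression cassette, although the catalogue lists only ampicillin as the resistance. A full lacI gene under the lacIq promoter supplies abundant repressor.

Expression is driven by a bacteriophage T5 promoter with lac operator sequences, so it is read by the host RNA polymerase and induced with IPTG. The reading frame begins with the backbone-encoded 8xHis tag (catalogue field; not separately annotated) and a cytosolic maltose-binding protein lacking a signal sequence, then passes through attB1 into a TEV protease recognition site. Downstream lie a short segment annotated as a lacI fragment, a 3xHA epitope and the E. coli flavin-binding protein MioC, closed by attB2 and followed by the lambda t0 terminator. The short segment presumably corresponds to the "eΔK" linker, which the catalogue describes as a lacZ derivative; the two records differ on this point. As the name indicates, TEV cleavage is meant to release the His-MBP purification and solubility module and expose an arginine as the new N-terminal residue of the reporter. According to the depositor, the protein serves as a control substrate in in vitro ubiquitination assays of the N-end rule pathway, with the HA tag available for detection.
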