Addgene plasmid #83396: His8:MBP-tev-Arg-eΔK-Flv
Purpose: bacterial expression vector pVP16 containing a derivative of E. coli lacZ fused with E. coli flavin binding protein MioC to be used - as control - in N-end rule in vitro ubiquitination studies
Depositing lab: Nico Dissmeyer. Depositing organization: Leibniz Institute of Plant Biochemistry (IPB).
Backbone
  Vector backbone: pVP16
  Vector type: Bacterial Expression, Synthetic Biology
Growth in bacteria
  Bacterial resistance: Ampicillin, 100 μg/mL
  Growth temperature: 37°C
  Growth strain: BL21
  Copy number: High Copy
Gene/Insert
  Gene/Insert name: flavin binding protein MioC
  Species: E. coli
  Insert size (bp): 450
  GenBank ID: WP_080028772.1
  Tag / fusion protein: 8xHis (N terminal on backbone); MBP (N terminal on backbone); 3xHA (N terminal on backbone)
  Cloning method: Gateway Cloning
  Sequencing primers: 5′ gatgtccgctttctggtatgc; 3′ GTTCTGAGGTCATTACTGG
Terms and licenses: Academic/Nonprofit Terms; Industry Terms: Not Available to Industry
How to cite: His8:MBP-tev-Arg-eΔK-Flv was a gift from Nico Dissmeyer (Addgene plasmid # 83396 ; http://n2t.net/addgene:83396 ; RRID:Addgene_83396)
